Addgene plasmid #235619: pCAGEN_NES_V5_eMagAF_C100
Purpose: Encodes ALIBi C-terminal fragment, residues 100-321, fused to eMagAF (enhanced Magnet, acidic, fast), V5, and nuclear export sequence
Depositing lab: Maria Barna. Depositing organization: Stanford University. Publication: A subcellular map of translational machinery composition and regulation at the single-molecule level. Zhang Z, Xu A, Bai Y, Chen Y, Cates K, Kerr C, Bermudez A, Susanto TT, Wysong K, Garcia Marques FJ, Nolan GP, Pitteri S, Barna M. Science. 2025 Mar 7;387(6738):eadn2623. doi: 10.1126/science.adn2623. Epub 2025 Mar 7. PubMed 40048539.
Backbone
  Vector backbone: pCAGEN
  Vector type: Mammalian Expression
Growth in bacteria
  Bacterial resistance: Ampicillin, 100 μg/mL
  Growth temperature: 37°C
  Growth strain: DH5alpha
  Copy number: High Copy
Gene/Insert
  Gene/Insert name: ALIBi C-terminal fragment (alt name: NES-V5-eMagAF-C100)
  Species: Synthetic
  Mutation: residues 100-321
  Tag / fusion protein: NES-V5-eMagAF (N terminal on insert)
  Cloning method: Gibson Cloning
Terms and licenses: Academic/Nonprofit Terms; Industry Terms: Not Available to Industry
How to cite: pCAGEN_NES_V5_eMagAF_C100 was a gift from Maria Barna (Addgene plasmid # 235619 ; http://n2t.net/addgene:235619 ; RRID:Addgene_235619)
