[The description below was written by a language model from this plasmid's Addgene catalogue record and pLannotate feature annotations shown in this document.]
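Description:
pCAGEN_NES_V5_eMagAF_C100 is a 6,057-nt mammalian expression plasmid built on the pCAGEN backbone. It is propagated in E. coli through a high-copy ColE1/pUC-type origin and selected with ampicillin via the β-lactamase gene and its native promoter. The backbone also carries remnants of the lac promoter/operator region, an SV40 origin of replication and an SV40 polyadenylation signal. The SV40 origin can support episomal replication in cells expressing large T antigen. No mammalian selection marker is annotated.

Expression is driven by the composite CAG promoter, which consists of the CMV immediate-early enhancer, the chicken β-actin promoter and a chimeric β-actin/β-globin intron. Transcripts are terminated by the rabbit β-globin poly(A) signal. The short HBB fragments flagged on either side of the insert appear to be globin-derived vector sequence rather than part of the payload. The synthetic open reading frame, assembled by Gibson cloning, encodes in order a nuclear export sequence, a V5 epitope tag, eMagAF (enhanced Magnet, acidic, fast) and the C-terminal fragment of ALIBi, residues 100-321. The NES is recorded in the catalogue but not separately annotated. The annotation software matches eMagAF to nMagHigh1, the negative Magnet variant of the Neurospora Vivid photoreceptor, which heterodimerizes with a positive Magnet partner under blue light. It matches the ALIBi fragment to E. coli BirA biotin ligase.

These parts point to one half of a split, light-inducible biotin ligase. Blue light would bring this fragment together with a complementary N-terminal fragment on a partner Magnet, presumably restoring activity for proximity labelling. The NES biases the protein toward the cytoplasm and V5 allows detection. The partner construct is not described in this record.
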