Features (pLannotate 1.2.2; 20 found; start..end, strand, type, name):
      5..384     +  enhancer       CMV enhancer: human cytomegalovirus immediate early enhancer
    386..661     +  promoter       chicken β-actin promoter: No description available
    662..1678    +  intron         chimeric intron: chimera between introns from chicken β-actin and rabbit β-globin
   1676..1732    +  CDS            HBB (fragment): HBB_LEPEU - Experimental evidence at protein level: Swiss-Prot protein existence level 1. Involved in oxygen transport from the lung to the various peripheral tissues. From Lepus europaeus (European hare).
   1780..1821    +  CDS            V5 tag: epitope tag from simian virus 5
   1834..2283    +  CDS            nMagHigh1: "negative Magnet" variant of an N-terminally truncated Vivid (VVD) blue light photoreceptor from Neurospora crassa (Kawano et al., 2015) rapidly heterodimerizes with pMag or pMagFast2 upon blue light irradiation
   2218..2979    +  CDS            birA (fragment): BIRA_ECOLI - Also known as bioR, dhbB. Experimental evidence at protein level: Swiss-Prot protein existence level 1. Acts both as a biotin--[acetyl-CoA-carboxylase] ligase and a biotin-operon repressor. In the presence of ATP, BirA activates biotin to form the BirA-biotinyl-5'-adenylate (BirA-bio-5'-AMP or holoBirA) complex. HoloBirA can either transfer the biotinyl moiety to the biotin carboxyl carrier protein (BCCP) subunit of acetyl-CoA carboxylase, or bind to the biotin operator site and inhibit transcription of the operon. From Escherichia coli (strain K12).
   3002..3073    +  CDS            HBB (fragment): HBB_PONPY - Experimental evidence at transcript level: Swiss-Prot protein existence level 2. Involved in oxygen transport from the lung to the various peripheral tissues. From Pongo pygmaeus (Bornean orangutan).
   3144..3199    +  polyA_signal   β-globin poly(A) signal: rabbit β-globin polyadenylation signal (Gil and Proudfoot, 1987)
   3584..3600    -  protein_bind   lac operator: The lac repressor binds to the lac operator to inhibit transcription in E. coli. This inhibition can be relieved by adding lactose or isopropyl-β-D-thiogalactopyranoside (IPTG). lac repressor encoded by lacI
   3608..3638    -  promoter       lac promoter: promoter for the E. coli lac operon
   3653..3674    -  protein_bind   CAP binding site: CAP binding activates transcription in the presence of cAMP. E. coli catabolite activator protein
   3687..3726    -  CDS            lacI (fragment): lac repressor; lacI; The lac repressor binds to the lac operator to inhibit transcription in E. coli. This inhibition can be relieved by adding lactose or isopropyl-β-D-thiogalactopyranoside (IPTG).
   3733..3755    +  promoter       SV40 promoter (fragment): SV40 enhancer and early promoter
   3779..3914    +  rep_origin     SV40 ori: SV40 origin of replication
   3934..4068    +  polyA_signal   SV40 poly(A) signal: SV40 polyadenylation signal
   4070..4124    -  CDS            lacI (fragment): lac repressor; lacI; The lac repressor binds to the lac operator to inhibit transcription in E. coli. This inhibition can be relieved by adding lactose or isopropyl-β-D-thiogalactopyranoside (IPTG).
   4307..4895    -  rep_origin     ori: high-copy-number ColE1/pMB1/pBR322/pUC origin of replication
   5066..5926    -  CDS            AmpR: β-lactamase; bla; confers resistance to ampicillin, carbenicillin, and related antibiotics
   5927..6031    -  promoter       AmpR promoter: bla
>Addgene plasmid #235619 | pCAGEN_NES_V5_eMagAF_C100 | addgene full sequence | sequence record 467521 | Addgene NGS Result
GGTCGACATTGATTATTGACTAGTTATTAATAGTAATCAATTACGGGGTCATTAGTTCATAGCCCATATA
TGGAGTTCCGCGTTACATAACTTACGGTAAATGGCCCGCCTGGCTGACCGCCCAACGACCCCCGCCCATT
GACGTCAATAATGACGTATGTTCCCATAGTAACGCCAATAGGGACTTTCCATTGACGTCAATGGGTGGAG
TATTTACGGTAAACTGCCCACTTGGCAGTACATCAAGTGTATCATATGCCAAGTACGCCCCCTATTGACG
TCAATGACGGTAAATGGCCCGCCTGGCATTATGCCCAGTACATGACCTTATGGGACTTTCCTACTTGGCA
GTACATCTACGTATTAGTCATCGCTATTACCATGGTCGAGGTGAGCCCCACGTTCTGCTTCACTCTCCCC
ATCTCCCCCCCCTCCCCACCCCCAATTTTGTATTTATTTATTTTTTAATTATTTTGTGCAGCGATGGGGG
CGGGGGGGGGGGGGGGGCGCGCCAGGCGGGGCGGGGCGGGGCGAGGGGCGGGGCGGGGCGAGGCGGAGAG
GTGCGGCGGCAGCCAATCAGAGCGGCGCGCTCCGAAAGTTTCCTTTTATGGCGAGGCGGCGGCGGCGGCG
GCCCTATAAAAAGCGAAGCGCGCGGCGGGCGGGAGTCGCTGCGCGCTGCCTTCGCCCCGTGCCCCGCTCC
GCCGCCGCCTCGCGCCGCCCGCCCCGGCTCTGACTGACCGCGTTACTCCCACAGGTGAGCGGGCGGGACG
GCCCTTCTCCTCCGGGCTGTAATTAGCGCTTGGTTTAATGACGGCTTGTTTCTTTTCTGTGGCTGCGTGA
AAGCCTTGAGGGGCTCCGGGAGGGCCCTTTGTGCGGGGGGAGCGGCTCGGGGGGTGCGTGCGTGTGTGTG
TGCGTGGGGAGCGCCGCGTGCGGCTCCGCGCTGCCCGGCGGCTGTGAGCGCTGCGGGCGCGGCGCGGGGC
TTTGTGCGCTCCGCAGTGTGCGCGAGGGGAGCGCGGCCGGGGGCGGTGCCCCGCGGTGCGGGGGGGGCTG
CGAGGGGAACAAAGGCTGCGTGCGGGGTGTGTGCGTGGGGGGGTGAGCAGGGGGTGTGGGCGCGTCGGTC
GGGCTGCAACCCCCCCTGCACCCCCCTCCCCGAGTTGCTGAGCACGGCCCGGCTTCGGGTGCGGGGCTCC
GTACGGGGCGTGGCGCGGGGCTCGCCGTGCCGGGCGGGGGGTGGCGGCAGGTGGGGGTGCCGGGCGGGGC
GGGGCCGCCTCGGGCCGGGGAGGGCTCGGGGGAGGGGCGCGGCGGCCCCCGGAGCGCCGGCGGCTGTCGA
GGCGCGGCGAGCCGCAGCCATTGCCTTTTATGGTAATCGTGCGAGAGGGCGCAGGGACTTCCTTTGTCCC
AAATCTGTGCGGAGCCGAAATCTGGGAGGCGCCGCCGCACCCCCTCTAGCGGGCGCGGGGCGAAGCGGTG
CGGCGCCGGCAGGAAGGAAATGGGCGGGGAGGGCCTTCGTGCGTCGCCGCGCCGCCGTCCCCTTCTCCCT
CTCCAGCCTCGGGGCTGTCCGCGGGGGGACGGCTGCCTTCGGGGGGGACGGGGCAGGGCGGGGTTCGGCT
TCTGGCGTGTGACCGGCGGCTCTAGAGCCTCTGCTAACCATGTTCATGCCTTCTTCTTTTTCCTACAGCT
CCTGGGCAACGTGCTGGTTATTGTGCTGTCTCATCATTTTGGCAAAGAATTCCTCGAATGCTGCAGAAGA
AGCTGGAGGAGCTGGAACTGGGCTCTTCCGGTAAGCCTATCCCTAACCCTCTCCTCGGTCTCGATTCTAC
GGGATCCTCTGGACACACTCTTTACGCCCCTGGAGGATACGACATTATGGGATATTTGGATCAGATTGCG
AACCGCCCAAACCCTCAGGTCGAACTGGGGCCTGTGGACCTGTCATGTGCCCTGATCCTGTGCGATCTGA
AGCAAAAGGACACTCCGATCGTCTACGCCTCGGAAGCCTTCTTGGAGATGACCGGATACAACAGACATGA
GGTGCTCGGCAGGAACTGCAGATTCCTGCAGTCCCCCGACGGGATGGTGAAACCAAAGTCGACTCGCAAA
TATGTGGACTCGAACACGATCTTCACCATCAAGAAGGCCATCGACCGGAACGCCGAGGTCCAGGTGGAGG
TGGTCAACTTTAAGAAGAACGGCCAGCGGTTCGTGAACTTTCTGACCATCATTCCGGTCCGGGATGAAAC
CGGAGAGTACAGATACTCCATCGGATTCCAGTGCGAAACCGAAGGCAGTGGATCCGGCGGCAGTGGATCC
GGCGAGCTTAAAAGCGGAGATGCTTGTATCGCTGAATACCAGCAGGCCGGGCGCGGCAGACGGGGCCGGA
AGTGGTTCTCTCCTTTTGGCGCAAATCTGTACCTTTCTATGTTCTGGAGGCTGGAACAGGGACCAGCAGC
CGCAATCGGCTTGTCCCTGGTCATTGGGATTGTGATGGCCGAAGTTCTCAGAAAGCTGGGAGCTGATAAG
GTGAGGGTTAAATGGCCTAACGATCTGTATTTGCAGGACCGGAAACTGGCCGGAATACTGGTGGAGCTGA
CTGGCAAGACTGGCGACGCCGCTCAGATAGTCATCGGAGCCGGTATAAATATGGCCATGAGGCGCGTCGA
GGAATCCGTGGTGAACCAAGGCTGGATCACCTTGCAAGAGGCCGGTATTAACCTGGATAGAAACACCCTG
GCCGCTATGCTGATACGCGAACTGCGCGCCGCCCTGGAACTGTTCGAGCAGGAGGGACTCGCTCCATATC
TGAGTCGCTGGGAAAAATTGGATAACTTCATAAACCGACCCGTGAAGCTGATCATCGGCGACAAGGAAAT
TTTCGGAATCTCTCGCGGCATCGATAAACAGGGGGCATTGCTGCTCGAGCAGGATGGGATTATTAAGCCA
TGGATGGGCGGGGAAATCTCCCTTAGATCTGCAGAGAAGTGATCGAGGATATCGCGGCCGCACTCCTCAG
GTGCAGGCTGCCTATCAGAAGGTGGTGGCTGGTGTGGCCAATGCCCTGGCTCACAAATACCACTGAGATC
TTTTTCCCTCTGCCAAAAATTATGGGGACATCATGAAGCCCCTTGAGCATCTGACTTCTGGCTAATAAAG
GAAATTTATTTTCATTGCAATAGTGTGTTGGAATTTTTTGTGTCTCTCACTCGGAAGGACATATGGGAGG
GCAAATCATTTAAAACATCAGAATGAGTATTTGGTTTAGAGTTTGGCAACATATGCCCATATGCTGGCTG
CCATGAACAAAGGTTGGCTATAAAGAGGTCATCAGTATATGAAACAGCCCCCTGCTGTCCATTCCTTATT
CCATAGAAAAGCCTTGACTTGAGGTTAGATTTTTTTTATATTTTGTTTTGTGTTATTTTTTTCTTTAACA
TCCCTAAAATTTTCCTTACATGTTTTACTAGCCAGATTTTTCCTCCTCTCCTGACTACTCCCAGTCATAG
CTGTCCCTCTTCTCTTATGGAGATCCCTCGACCTGCAGCCCAAGCTTGGCGTAATCATGGTCATAGCTGT
TTCCTGTGTGAAATTGTTATCCGCTCACAATTCCACACAACATACGAGCCGGAAGCATAAAGTGTAAAGC
CTGGGGTGCCTAATGAGTGAGCTAACTCACATTAATTGCGTTGCGCTCACTGCCCGCTTTCCAGTCGGGA
AACCTGTCGTGCCAGCGGATCCGCATCTCAATTAGTCAGCAACCATAGTCCCGCCCCTAACTCCGCCCAT
CCCGCCCCTAACTCCGCCCAGTTCCGCCCATTCTCCGCCCCATGGCTGACTAATTTTTTTTATTTATGCA
GAGGCCGAGGCCGCCTCGGCCTCTGAGCTATTCCAGAAGTAGTGAGGAGGCTTTTTTGGAGGCCTAGGCT
TTTGCAAAAAGCTAACTTGTTTATTGCAGCTTATAATGGTTACAAATAAAGCAATAGCATCACAAATTTC
ACAAATAAAGCATTTTTTTCACTGCATTCTAGTTGTGGTTTGTCCAAACTCATCAATGTATCTTATCATG
TCTGGATCCGCTGCATTAATGAATCGGCCAACGCGCGGGGAGAGGCGGTTTGCGTATTGGGCGCTCTTCC
GCTTCCTCGCTCACTGACTCGCTGCGCTCGGTCGTTCGGCTGCGGCGAGCGGTATCAGCTCACTCAAAGG
CGGTAATACGGTTATCCACAGAATCAGGGGATAACGCAGGAAAGAACATGTGAGCAAAAGGCCAGCAAAA
GGCCAGGAACCGTAAAAAGGCCGCGTTGCTGGCGTTTTTCCATAGGCTCCGCCCCCCTGACGAGCATCAC
AAAAATCGACGCTCAAGTCAGAGGTGGCGAAACCCGACAGGACTATAAAGATACCAGGCGTTTCCCCCTG
GAAGCTCCCTCGTGCGCTCTCCTGTTCCGACCCTGCCGCTTACCGGATACCTGTCCGCCTTTCTCCCTTC
GGGAAGCGTGGCGCTTTCTCATAGCTCACGCTGTAGGTATCTCAGTTCGGTGTAGGTCGTTCGCTCCAAG
CTGGGCTGTGTGCACGAACCCCCCGTTCAGCCCGACCGCTGCGCCTTATCCGGTAACTATCGTCTTGAGT
CCAACCCGGTAAGACACGACTTATCGCCACTGGCAGCAGCCACTGGTAACAGGATTAGCAGAGCGAGGTA
TGTAGGCGGTGCTACAGAGTTCTTGAAGTGGTGGCCTAACTACGGCTACACTAGAAGAACAGTATTTGGT
ATCTGCGCTCTGCTGAAGCCAGTTACCTTCGGAAAAAGAGTTGGTAGCTCTTGATCCGGCAAACAAACCA
CCGCTGGTAGCGGTGGTTTTTTTGTTTGCAAGCAGCAGATTACGCGCAGAAAAAAAGGATCTCAAGAAGA
TCCTTTGATCTTTTCTACGGGGTCTGACGCTCAGTGGAACGAAAACTCACGTTAAGGGATTTTGGTCATG
AGATTATCAAAAAGGATCTTCACCTAGATCCTTTTAAATTAAAAATGAAGTTTTAAATCAATCTAAAGTA
TATATGAGTAAACTTGGTCTGACAGTTACCAATGCTTAATCAGTGAGGCACCTATCTCAGCGATCTGTCT
ATTTCGTTCATCCATAGTTGCCTGACTCCCCGTCGTGTAGATAACTACGATACGGGAGGGCTTACCATCT
GGCCCCAGTGCTGCAATGATACCGCGAGACCCACGCTCACCGGCTCCAGATTTATCAGCAATAAACCAGC
CAGCCGGAAGGGCCGAGCGCAGAAGTGGTCCTGCAACTTTATCCGCCTCCATCCAGTCTATTAATTGTTG
CCGGGAAGCTAGAGTAAGTAGTTCGCCAGTTAATAGTTTGCGCAACGTTGTTGCCATTGCTACAGGCATC
GTGGTGTCACGCTCGTCGTTTGGTATGGCTTCATTCAGCTCCGGTTCCCAACGATCAAGGCGAGTTACAT
GATCCCCCATGTTGTGCAAAAAAGCGGTTAGCTCCTTCGGTCCTCCGATCGTTGTCAGAAGTAAGTTGGC
CGCAGTGTTATCACTCATGGTTATGGCAGCACTGCATAATTCTCTTACTGTCATGCCATCCGTAAGATGC
TTTTCTGTGACTGGTGAGTACTCAACCAAGTCATTCTGAGAATAGTGTATGCGGCGACCGAGTTGCTCTT
GCCCGGCGTCAATACGGGATAATACCGCGCCACATAGCAGAACTTTAAAAGTGCTCATCATTGGAAAACG
TTCTTCGGGGCGAAAACTCTCAAGGATCTTACCGCTGTTGAGATCCAGTTCGATGTAACCCACTCGTGCA
CCCAACTGATCTTCAGCATCTTTTACTTTCACCAGCGTTTCTGGGTGAGCAAAAACAGGAAGGCAAAATG
CCGCAAAAAAGGGAATAAGGGCGACACGGAAATGTTGAATACTCATACTCTTCCTTTTTCAATATTATTG
AAGCATTTATCAGGGTTATTGTCTCATGAGCGGATACATATTTGAATGTATTTAGAAAAATAAACAAATA
GGGGTTCCGCGCACATTTCCCCGAAAAGTGCCACCTG
